Addgene plasmid #48722: pTYB1-pLAC-I73S
Purpose: Bacterial expression of Lacritin Protein with Mutation at protein 73 from Isoleucine to Serine
Depositing lab: Gordon Laurie. Depositing organization: University of Virginia. Publication: Lacritin rescues stressed epithelia via rapid forkhead box O3 (FOXO3)-associated autophagy that restores metabolism. Wang N, Zimmerman K, Raab RW, McKown RL, Hutnik CM, Talla V, Tyler MF 4th, Lee JK, Laurie GW. J Biol Chem. 2013 Jun 21;288(25):18146-61. doi: 10.1074/jbc.M112.436584. Epub 2013 May 2. PubMed 23640897.
Backbone
  Vector backbone: pTYB1
  Backbone manufacturer: New England BioLabs, INC
  Backbone size w/o insert (bp): 7477
  Total vector size (bp): 363
  Vector type: Bacterial Expression
Growth in bacteria
  Bacterial resistance: Ampicillin, 100 μg/mL
  Growth temperature: 37°C
  Growth strain: ER2566
  Growth instructions: Bacterial Strain was selected due to its ability to efficiently express mammalian protein (non-glycosolated) in bacterial cells.
  Copy number: High Copy
Gene/Insert
  Gene/Insert name: Lacritin (alt names: LACRT; pLAC)
  Species: H. sapiens (human)
  Insert size (bp): 363
  Mutation: Isoleucine 73 to Serine
  GenBank ID: NM_033277.1
  Entrez Gene: LACRT
  Promoter: T7
  Tag / fusion protein: Intein (C terminal on insert)
  Cloning method: Restriction Enzyme; 5′ cloning site EcoRI (unknown if destroyed); 3′ cloning site EcoRI (unknown if destroyed)
  Sequencing primers: 5′ ATGGAAGATGCCTCCTCT; 3′ TCATGCCCATGGTTTTAA
Terms and licenses: Academic/Nonprofit Terms; Industry Terms: Not Available to Industry
Depositor comments: Please note that amino acid numbering of this plasmid is relative to amino acid #20 in GenBank reference sequence NP_150593.1. E20 in the reference sequence is considered the first amino acid of lacritin in this plasmid.
How to cite: pTYB1-pLAC-I73S was a gift from Gordon Laurie (Addgene plasmid # 48722 ; http://n2t.net/addgene:48722 ; RRID:Addgene_48722)
