[The description below was written by a language model from this plasmid's Addgene catalogue record.]
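Description:
pTYB1-pLAC-I73S is a bacterial expression plasmid built on the commercial pTYB1 backbone (about 7.5 kb without insert). It produces a point mutant of human lacritin (LACRT) in E. coli. The plasmid is maintained at high copy under ampicillin selection and is listed with ER2566 as the host, a strain the depositor chose for efficient production of non-glycosylated mammalian protein. No feature table accompanies the record, so backbone elements such as the replication origin are not itemised. The listed total vector size of 363 bp simply repeats the insert size and is evidently an entry error, since the complete plasmid should be close to the sum of backbone and insert.

The 363 bp insert encodes lacritin carrying an isoleucine-to-serine substitution at position 73. According to the depositor's note, residue numbering starts at glutamate 20 of the reference protein, which is treated as the first amino acid of lacritin in this construct, so position 73 here is offset from the full-length reference numbering. Transcription is driven by a T7 promoter, which requires a host that supplies T7 RNA polymerase. The coding sequence is fused at its C terminus to an intein tag. In pTYB-type vectors, the intein is generally used as a self-cleaving affinity handle: the fusion protein is captured on a column, and induced intein cleavage then releases the target protein without the tag. The insert is recorded as cloned with EcoRI at both ends, and it is not known whether these sites were preserved. The construct is intended for making recombinant I73S lacritin, and the associated work examines how lacritin rescues stressed epithelia through FOXO3-associated autophagy. The record does not state the specific functional effect of the mutation.
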