>Addgene plasmid #48722 | pTYB1-pLAC-I73S | addgene partial sequence | sequence record 72766 | T7 5'-TAATACGACTCACTATAGGG-3'
TTTTGTTTAACTTTAAGAAGGAGATATACATATGGAAGATGCCTCCTCTGACTCGACGGGTGCTGATCCT
GCCCAGGAAGCTGGGACCTCTAAGCCTAATGAAGAGATCTCAGGTCCAGCAGAACCAGCTTCACCCCCAG
AGACAACCACAACAGCCCAGGAGACTTCGGCGGCAGCAGTTCAGGGGACAGCCAAGGTCACCTCAAGCAG
GCAGGAACTAAACCCCCTGAAATCCATAGTGGAGAAAAGTAGCTTACTAACAGAACAAGCCCTTGCAAAA
GCAGGAAAAGGAATGCACGGAGGCGTGCCAGGTGGAAAACAATTCATCGAAAATGGAAGTGAATTTGCAC
AAAAATTACTGAAGAAATTCAGTCTATTAAAACCATGGGCATGCTTTGCCAAGGGTACCAATGTTTTAAT
GGCGGATGGGTCTATTGAATGTATTGAAAACATTGAGGTTGGTAATAAGGTCATGGGTAAAGATGGCAGA
CCTCGTGAGGTAATTAAATTGCCCAGAGGAAGAGAAACTATGTACAGCGTCGTGCAGAAAAGTCAGCACA
GAGCCCACAAAAGTGACTCAAGTCGTGAAGTGCCAGAATTACTCAAGTTTACGTGTAATGCGACCCATGA
GTTGGTTGTTAGAACACCTCGTAGTGTCCGCCGTTTGTCTCGTACCATTAAGGGTGTCGAATATTTTGAA
GTTATTACTTTTGAGATGGGCCAAAAGAAAGCCCCCGACGGTAGAATTGTTGAGCTTGTCAAGGAAGTTT
CAAAGAGCTACCCAATATCTGAGGGGCCTGAGAGAGCCAACGAATTAGTAGAATCCTATAGAAAGGCTTC
AAATAAAGCTTATTTTGAGTGGACTATTG
